Addgene plasmid #12665: TrmD_HaeIn/pET28b(+) N,C-tag
Depositing lab: SeWon Suh. Depositing organization: Seoul National University. Publication: Crystallization and preliminary X-ray crystallographic analysis of tRNA(m1G37)methyltransferase from Haemophilus influenzae. Kim HW, Ahn HJ, Yoon HJ, Kim HW, Baek SH, Suh SW. Acta Crystallogr D Biol Crystallogr. 2003 Jan . 59(Pt 1):183-4. 10.1107/S0907444902019716 PubMed 12499565.
Backbone
  Vector backbone: pET-28b(+)
  Backbone manufacturer: Merck
  Backbone size w/o insert (bp): 5369
  Vector type: Bacterial Expression
Growth in bacteria
  Bacterial resistance: Kanamycin, 50 μg/mL
  Growth temperature: 37°C
  Growth strain: DH5alpha
  Copy number: Low Copy
Gene/Insert
  Gene/Insert name: tRNA (guanine-N(1)-)-methyltransferase (alt name: TrmD)
  Species: Haemophilus influenzae
  Insert size (bp): 741
  GenBank ID: L42023
  Entrez Gene: trmD
  Tag / fusion protein: His (N terminal on insert); His (C terminal on insert)
  Cloning method: Restriction Enzyme; 5′ cloning site NdeI (not destroyed); 3′ cloning site XhoI (not destroyed)
  Sequencing primers: 5′ T7; 3′ T7
Terms and licenses: Academic/Nonprofit Terms; Industry Terms: Not Available to Industry
How to cite: TrmD_HaeIn/pET28b(+) N,C-tag was a gift from SeWon Suh (Addgene plasmid # 12665 ; http://n2t.net/addgene:12665 ; RRID:Addgene_12665)
