[The description below was written by a language model from this plasmid's Addgene catalogue record and pLannotate feature annotations shown in this document.]
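Description:
TrmD_HaeIn/pET28b(+) N,C-tag is a bacterial expression plasmid built on the pET-28b(+) backbone for T7-driven production of the Haemophilus influenzae tRNA (guanine-N(1)-)-methyltransferase, TrmD, in E. coli. The roughly 740 bp trmD coding region was inserted between the NdeI and XhoI sites, both of which are retained. This places the gene in frame with the vector's N-terminal His tag and thrombin cleavage site and with the C-terminal His tag, so the protein carries histidine tags at both ends and the N-terminal one can be removed by thrombin. The annotation software labels the two tag regions as fragments of "capTEV" and "9xHis", and a short stretch before the terminator as a "SET1" fragment. These are most likely partial matches to standard pET-28 His-tag and flanking vector sequence rather than additional functional modules.

Expression is controlled by a T7 promoter followed by a lac operator and the T7 gene 10 ribosome binding site, with a T7 terminator downstream. The plasmid-borne lacI gene supplies repressor, so transcription stays low until IPTG is added in a host that provides T7 RNA polymerase. The plasmid replicates from a pBR322-type ColE1 origin accompanied by rop and the bom region, consistent with the low copy number listed. It is selected with kanamycin through the aph(3')-Ia marker, and an f1 origin is also present. The short tetracycline-resistance and AmpR promoter fragments in the table are non-functional backbone remnants.

TrmD methylates guanosine-37 in various tRNAs. The associated publication concerns crystallization and preliminary X-ray analysis of this enzyme, so the construct serves to overproduce and affinity-purify recombinant TrmD for structural and biochemical work.
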