Features (pLannotate 1.2.2; 21 found; start..end, strand, type, name):
     26..73      -  terminator     T7 terminator: transcription terminator for bacteriophage T7 RNA polymerase
     81..130     -  CDS            SET1 (fragment): solubility-enhancement tag derived from T7 phage gene 10B
    140..157     -  CDS            9xHis (fragment): 9xHis affinity tag
    164..901     -  CDS            trmD: TRMD_HAEIN - Experimental evidence at protein level: Swiss-Prot protein existence level 1. Specifically methylates guanosine-37 in various tRNAs. From Haemophilus influenzae (strain ATCC 51907 / DSM 11121 / KW20 / Rd).
    905..922     -  CDS            thrombin site: thrombin recognition and cleavage site
    933..949     -  CDS            capTEV™ (fragment): composite tag for in vivo biotinylation, TEV protease cleavage, and 6xHis tagging
    968..990     -  RBS            RBS: efficient ribosome binding site from bacteriophage T7 gene 10 (Olins and Rangwala, 1989)
   1005..1029    -  protein_bind   lac operator: The lac repressor binds to the lac operator to inhibit transcription in E. coli. This inhibition can be relieved by adding lactose or isopropyl-β-D-thiogalactopyranoside (IPTG). lac repressor encoded by lacI
   1030..1048    -  promoter       T7 promoter: promoter for bacteriophage T7 RNA polymerase
   1070..1349    +  CDS            TcR (fragment): tetracycline efflux protein; tet; confers resistance to tetracycline
   1357..1434    +  promoter       lacI promoter: lacI
   1435..2517    +  CDS            lacI: lac repressor; lacI; The lac repressor binds to the lac operator to inhibit transcription in E. coli. This inhibition can be relieved by adding lactose or isopropyl-β-D-thiogalactopyranoside (IPTG).
   2530..2551    +  protein_bind   CAP binding site: CAP binding activates transcription in the presence of cAMP. E. coli catabolite activator protein
   2566..2857    +  CDS            TcR (fragment): tetracycline efflux protein; tet; confers resistance to tetracycline
   2929..3309    -  CDS            YPB1_ECOLX: Protein predicted: Swiss-Prot protein existence level 4. From Escherichia coli.
   3326..3517    +  CDS            rop: Rop protein, which maintains plasmids at low copy number; rop
   3619..3761    +  misc_feature   bom: basis of mobility region from pBR322
   3947..4535    -  rep_origin     ori: high-copy-number ColE1/pMB1/pBR322/pUC origin of replication
   4657..5472    +  CDS            KanR: aminoglycoside phosphotransferase; aph(3')-Ia; confers resistance to kanamycin in bacteria or G418 (Geneticin®) in eukaryotes
   5481..5538    -  promoter       AmpR promoter (fragment): bla
   5565..6020    -  rep_origin     f1 ori (sequence partly withheld): f1 bacteriophage origin of replication; arrow indicates direction of (+) strand synthesis
>Addgene plasmid #12665 | TrmD_HaeIn/pET28b(+) N,C-tag | depositor full sequence | sequence record 7393 | Author sequence
ATCCGGATATAGTTCCTCCTTTCAGCAAAAAACCCCTCAAGACCCGTTTAGAGGCCCCAAGGGGTTATGC
TAGTTATTGCTCAGCGGTGGCAGCAGCCAACTCAGCTTCCTTTCGGGCTTTGTTAGCAGCCGGATCTCAG
TGGTGGTGGTGGTGGTGCTCGAGACTGTTATGCTCGGCTTGCGCCTCTTTTAACAGCTTACGTTGTTCGT
CAGTCAGAGCTAGGCCTTCTAAGAGCTCAGGGCGTCGGAGCCACGTTCTCTGTAGCGATTGTTTTAATCG
CCATTTCCGAATTTCTTCGTGATGTCCCGACATCAGCACGGGTGGTACAGTTAATCCTTCTAACACTTCT
GGTCTAGTGTAATGCGGGCAATCTAATAAACCATCTGCAAAAGAATCTTCTTCTGCCGAGGCTTGTTTGC
CTAATACACCGGGAATAAAACGTGCAACAGCATCAATTAATGTCATTGCCGGCAATTCCCCACCGGTCAG
AACGTAATCGCCGATTGACCATTCTTCATCAATTTCAGTTTGAATCAACCGTTCATCAATCCCTTCGTAA
CGTCCACATACTAAAATCAATTTCTGATTTTGAGCAAGCTCGGTTACGCCGCCTTGATCGAGTTTACGTC
CTTGTGGCGAAAGGTAAATCACCTTTGCGCCTTCTCCTGCCGCAGCTTTTGCAGTATGAATCGCATCCCG
TAAAGGTTGCACCATCATTAGCATTCCTGGGCCACCACCATAAGGGCGATCGTCCACGGTTTTATGCTTG
TCGAATGTAAAATCTCTTGGATTCCAACATTCAACTTTCAGAAGATTATGTTTTACGGCTCTACCTGTAA
CCCCAAATTCCGTAATTGCTTTAAACATTTCGGGGAATAATGAAATTACCCCTATCCACATATGGCTGCC
GCGCGGCACCAGGCCGCTGCTGTGATGATGATGATGATGGCTGCTGCCCATGGTATATCTCCTTCTTAAA
GTTAAACAAAATTATTTCTAGAGGGGAATTGTTATCCGCTCACAATTCCCCTATAGTGAGTCGTATTAAT
TTCGCGGGATCGAGATCTCGATCCTCTACGCCGGACGCATCGTGGCCGGCATCACCGGCGCCACAGGTGC
GGTTGCTGGCGCCTATATCGCCGACATCACCGATGGGGAAGATCGGGCTCGCCACTTCGGGCTCATGAGC
GCTTGTTTCGGCGTGGGTATGGTGGCAGGCCCCGTGGCCGGGGGACTGTTGGGCGCCATCTCCTTGCATG
CACCATTCCTTGCGGCGGCGGTGCTCAACGGCCTCAACCTACTACTGGGCTGCTTCCTAATGCAGGAGTC
GCATAAGGGAGAGCGTCGAGATCCCGGACACCATCGAATGGCGCAAAACCTTTCGCGGTATGGCATGATA
GCGCCCGGAAGAGAGTCAATTCAGGGTGGTGAATGTGAAACCAGTAACGTTATACGATGTCGCAGAGTAT
GCCGGTGTCTCTTATCAGACCGTTTCCCGCGTGGTGAACCAGGCCAGCCACGTTTCTGCGAAAACGCGGG
AAAAAGTGGAAGCGGCGATGGCGGAGCTGAATTACATTCCCAACCGCGTGGCACAACAACTGGCGGGCAA
ACAGTCGTTGCTGATTGGCGTTGCCACCTCCAGTCTGGCCCTGCACGCGCCGTCGCAAATTGTCGCGGCG
ATTAAATCTCGCGCCGATCAACTGGGTGCCAGCGTGGTGGTGTCGATGGTAGAACGAAGCGGCGTCGAAG
CCTGTAAAGCGGCGGTGCACAATCTTCTCGCGCAACGCGTCAGTGGGCTGATCATTAACTATCCGCTGGA
TGACCAGGATGCCATTGCTGTGGAAGCTGCCTGCACTAATGTTCCGGCGTTATTTCTTGATGTCTCTGAC
CAGACACCCATCAACAGTATTATTTTCTCCCATGAAGACGGTACGCGACTGGGCGTGGAGCATCTGGTCG
CATTGGGTCACCAGCAAATCGCGCTGTTAGCGGGCCCATTAAGTTCTGTCTCGGCGCGTCTGCGTCTGGC
TGGCTGGCATAAATATCTCACTCGCAATCAAATTCAGCCGATAGCGGAACGGGAAGGCGACTGGAGTGCC
ATGTCCGGTTTTCAACAAACCATGCAAATGCTGAATGAGGGCATCGTTCCCACTGCGATGCTGGTTGCCA
ACGATCAGATGGCGCTGGGCGCAATGCGCGCCATTACCGAGTCCGGGCTGCGCGTTGGTGCGGATATCTC
GGTAGTGGGATACGACGATACCGAAGACAGCTCATGTTATATCCCGCCGTTAACCACCATCAAACAGGAT
TTTCGCCTGCTGGGGCAAACCAGCGTGGACCGCTTGCTGCAACTCTCTCAGGGCCAGGCGGTGAAGGGCA
ATCAGCTGTTGCCCGTCTCACTGGTGAAAAGAAAAACCACCCTGGCGCCCAATACGCAAACCGCCTCTCC
CCGCGCGTTGGCCGATTCATTAATGCAGCTGGCACGACAGGTTTCCCGACTGGAAAGCGGGCAGTGAGCG
CAACGCAATTAATGTAAGTTAGCTCACTCATTAGGCACCGGGATCTCGACCGATGCCCTTGAGAGCCTTC
AACCCAGTCAGCTCCTTCCGGTGGGCGCGGGGCATGACTATCGTCGCCGCACTTATGACTGTCTTCTTTA
TCATGCAACTCGTAGGACAGGTGCCGGCAGCGCTCTGGGTCATTTTCGGCGAGGACCGCTTTCGCTGGAG
CGCGACGATGATCGGCCTGTCGCTTGCGGTATTCGGAATCTTGCACGCCCTCGCTCAAGCCTTCGTCACT
GGTCCCGCCACCAAACGTTTCGGCGAGAAGCAGGCCATTATCGCCGGCATGGCGGCCCCACGGGTGCGCA
TGATCGTGCTCCTGTCGTTGAGGACCCGGCTAGGCTGGCGGGGTTGCCTTACTGGTTAGCAGAATGAATC
ACCGATACGCGAGCGAACGTGAAGCGACTGCTGCTGCAAAACGTCTGCGACCTGAGCAACAACATGAATG
GTCTTCGGTTTCCGTGTTTCGTAAAGTCTGGAAACGCGGAAGTCAGCGCCCTGCACCATTATGTTCCGGA
TCTGCATCGCAGGATGCTGCTGGCTACCCTGTGGAACACCTACATCTGTATTAACGAAGCGCTGGCATTG
ACCCTGAGTGATTTTTCTCTGGTCCCGCCGCATCCATACCGCCAGTTGTTTACCCTCACAACGTTCCAGT
AACCGGGCATGTTCATCATCAGTAACCCGTATCGTGAGCATCCTCTCTCGTTTCATCGGTATCATTACCC
CCATGAACAGAAATCCCCCTTACACGGAGGCATCAGTGACCAAACAGGAAAAAACCGCCCTTAACATGGC
CCGCTTTATCAGAAGCCAGACATTAACGCTTCTGGAGAAACTCAACGAGCTGGACGCGGATGAACAGGCA
GACATCTGTGAATCGCTTCACGACCACGCTGATGAGCTTTACCGCAGCTGCCTCGCGCGTTTCGGTGATG
ACGGTGAAAACCTCTGACACATGCAGCTCCCGGAGACGGTCACAGCTTGTCTGTAAGCGGATGCCGGGAG
CAGACAAGCCCGTCAGGGCGCGTCAGCGGGTGTTGGCGGGTGTCGGGGCGCAGCCATGACCCAGTCACGT
AGCGATAGCGGAGTGTATACTGGCTTAACTATGCGGCATCAGAGCAGATTGTACTGAGAGTGCACCATAT
ATGCGGTGTGAAATACCGCACAGATGCGTAAGGAGAAAATACCGCATCAGGCGCTCTTCCGCTTCCTCGC
TCACTGACTCGCTGCGCTCGGTCGTTCGGCTGCGGCGAGCGGTATCAGCTCACTCAAAGGCGGTAATACG
GTTATCCACAGAATCAGGGGATAACGCAGGAAAGAACATGTGAGCAAAAGGCCAGCAAAAGGCCAGGAAC
CGTAAAAAGGCCGCGTTGCTGGCGTTTTTCCATAGGCTCCGCCCCCCTGACGAGCATCACAAAAATCGAC
GCTCAAGTCAGAGGTGGCGAAACCCGACAGGACTATAAAGATACCAGGCGTTTCCCCCTGGAAGCTCCCT
CGTGCGCTCTCCTGTTCCGACCCTGCCGCTTACCGGATACCTGTCCGCCTTTCTCCCTTCGGGAAGCGTG
GCGCTTTCTCATAGCTCACGCTGTAGGTATCTCAGTTCGGTGTAGGTCGTTCGCTCCAAGCTGGGCTGTG
TGCACGAACCCCCCGTTCAGCCCGACCGCTGCGCCTTATCCGGTAACTATCGTCTTGAGTCCAACCCGGT
AAGACACGACTTATCGCCACTGGCAGCAGCCACTGGTAACAGGATTAGCAGAGCGAGGTATGTAGGCGGT
GCTACAGAGTTCTTGAAGTGGTGGCCTAACTACGGCTACACTAGAAGGACAGTATTTGGTATCTGCGCTC
TGCTGAAGCCAGTTACCTTCGGAAAAAGAGTTGGTAGCTCTTGATCCGGCAAACAAACCACCGCTGGTAG
CGGTGGTTTTTTTGTTTGCAAGCAGCAGATTACGCGCAGAAAAAAAGGATCTCAAGAAGATCCTTTGATC
TTTTCTACGGGGTCTGACGCTCAGTGGAACGAAAACTCACGTTAAGGGATTTTGGTCATGAACAATAAAA
CTGTCTGCTTACATAAACAGTAATACAAGGGGTGTTATGAGCCATATTCAACGGGAAACGTCTTGCTCTA
GGCCGCGATTAAATTCCAACATGGATGCTGATTTATATGGGTATAAATGGGCTCGCGATAATGTCGGGCA
ATCAGGTGCGACAATCTATCGATTGTATGGGAAGCCCGATGCGCCAGAGTTGTTTCTGAAACATGGCAAA
GGTAGCGTTGCCAATGATGTTACAGATGAGATGGTCAGACTAAACTGGCTGACGGAATTTATGCCTCTTC
CGACCATCAAGCATTTTATCCGTACTCCTGATGATGCATGGTTACTCACCACTGCGATCCCCGGGAAAAC
AGCATTCCAGGTATTAGAAGAATATCCTGATTCAGGTGAAAATATTGTTGATGCGCTGGCAGTGTTCCTG
CGCCGGTTGCATTCGATTCCTGTTTGTAATTGTCCTTTTAACAGCGATCGCGTATTTCGTCTCGCTCAGG
CGCAATCACGAATGAATAACGGTTTGGTTGATGCGAGTGATTTTGATGACGAGCGTAATGGCTGGCCTGT
TGAACAAGTCTGGAAAGAAATGCATAAACTTTTGCCATTCTCACCGGATTCAGTCGTCACTCATGGTGAT
TTCTCACTTGATAACCTTATTTTTGACGAGGGGAAATTAATAGGTTGTATTGATGTTGGACGAGTCGGAA
TCGCAGACCGATACCAGGATCTTGCCATCCTATGGAACTGCCTCGGTGAGTTTTCTCCTTCATTACAGAA
ACGGCTTTTTCAAAAATATGGTATTGATAATCCTGATATGAATAAATTGCAGTTTCATTTGATGCTCGAT
GAGTTTTTCTAAGAATTAATTCATGAGCGGATACATATTTGAATGTATTTAGAAAAATAAACAAATAGGG
GTTCCGCGCACATTTCCCCGAAAAGTGCCACCTGAAATTGTAAACGTTAATATTTTGTTAAAATTCGCGT
TAAATTTTTGTTAAATCAGCTCATTTTTTAACCAATAGGCCGAAATCGGCAAAATCCCTTATAAATCAAA
AGAATAGACCGAGATAGGGT
[37 nt withheld, positions 5691-5727]
AAAGAACGTGGACTCCAACGTCAAAGG
[49 nt withheld, positions 5755-5803]
T
[91 nt withheld, positions 5805-5895]
G
[124 nt withheld, positions 5897-6020]
CCCATTCGCCA
