>Addgene plasmid #12665 | TrmD_HaeIn/pET28b(+) N,C-tag | addgene partial sequence | sequence record 19469 | 12665 with T7
GTACATTCCCTCTANAATAATTTTGTTTACTTTAAGAAGGAGATATACCATGGGCAGCAGCCNTCNTCAT
CATCATCACAGCAGCGGCCTGGTGCCGCGCGGCAGCCATATGTGGATCGGGGTAATTTCATTATTCCCCG
AAATGTTTAAAGCAATTACGGAATTTGGGGTTACAGGTAGAGCCGTAAAACATAATCTTCTGAAAGTTGA
ATGTTGGAATCCAAGAGATTTTACATTCGACAAGCATAAAACCGTGGACGATCACCCTTATGGTGGTGGC
CCAGGAATGCTAATGATGGTGCAACCTTTACGGGATGCGATTCATACTGCAAAAGCTGCGGCAGGAGAAG
GCGCAAAGGTGATTTACCTTTCGCCACAAGGACGTAAACTCGATCAAGGCGGCGTAACCGAGCTTGCTCA
AAATCAGAAATTGATTTTAGTATGTGGACGTTACGAAGGGATTGATGAACGGTTGATTCAAACTGAAATT
GATGAAGAATGGTCAATCGGCGATTACGTTCTGACCGGTGGGGAATTGCCGGCAATGACATTAATTGATG
CTGTTGCACGTTTTATTCCCGGTGTATTAGGCAAACAAGCCTCGGCAGAAGAAGATTCTTTTGCAGATGG
TTTATTAGATTGCCCGCATTACACTAGACCAGAAGTGTTAGAAGGATTAACTGTACCACCCGTGCTGATG
TCGGGACATCACGAAGAAATTCGGAAATGGCGATTAAAACAATCGCTACAGAGAACGTGGCTCCGACGCC
CTGAGCTCTTAGAAGGCCTAGCTCTGACTGACGAACAACGTAAGCTGTTAAAAGAGGCGCAAGCCGAGCA
TAACAGTCTCGAGCACCACCACCACCACCACTGAGATCCGGCTGCTAACAAAGCCCGAA
